>Addgene plasmid #196504 | Cox3-FusXTBE-Left TALE | addgene full sequence | sequence record 386202 | Addgene NGS Result
CGAATTAACCCTCACTAAAGGGAAGCTTGCTTGTTCTTTTTGCAGAAGCTCAGAATAAACGCTCAACTTT
GGCAGATCTCACCATGGCAGGTTATTTGAAGGTCCTAAGCTCTCTCAGCAGGTCTGCTGCCACTCTATCC
AAAAGCCCCGCCGTTCTTGCTCCAGCTTGCCGGAGTTTGCAACAGAGGAACTATGCCGATAAACGTATCC
AGTCTAGGGACGTCACTAGAGTGGATCTACGCACGCTCGGCTACAGTCAGCAGCAGCAAGAGAAGATCAA
ACCGAAGGTGCGTTCGACAGTGGCGCAGCACCACGAGGCACTGGTGGGCCATGGGTTTACACACGCGCAC
ATCGTTGCGCTCAGCCAACACCCGGCAGCGTTAGGGACCGTCGCTGTCACGTATCAGCACATAATCACGG
CGTTGCCAGAGGCGACACACGAAGACATCGTTGGCGTCGGCAAACAGTGGTCCGGCGCACGCGCCCTGGA
GGCCTTGCTCACGGATGCGGGGGAGTTGAGAGGTCCGCCGTTACAGTTGGACACAGGCCAACTTGTGAAG
ATTGCAAAACGTGGCGGCGTGACCGCAATGGAGGCAGTGCATGCATCGCGCAATGCACTGACGGGTGCCC
CCCTGAACCTGACCCCGGACCAAGTGGTGGCTATCGCCAGCAACAATGGCGGCAAGCAAGCGCTCGAAAC
GGTGCAGCGGCTGTTGCCGGTGCTGTGCCAGGACCATGGCCTGACCCCGGACCAAGTGGTGGCTATCGCC
AGCAACAATGGCGGCAAGCAAGCGCTCGAAACGGTGCAGCGGCTGTTGCCGGTGCTGTGCCAGGACCATG
GCCTGACCCCGGACCAAGTGGTGGCTATCGCCAGCAACATTGGCGGCAAGCAAGCGCTCGAAACGGTGCA
GCGGCTGTTGCCGGTGCTGTGCCAGGACCATGGCCTGACCCCGGACCAAGTGGTGGCTATCGCCAGCAAC
ATTGGCGGCAAGCAAGCGCTCGAAACGGTGCAGCGGCTGTTGCCGGTGCTGTGCCAGGACCATGGCCTGA
CCCCGGACCAAGTGGTGGCTATCGCCAGCAACAATGGCGGCAAGCAAGCGCTCGAAACGGTGCAGCGGCT
GTTGCCGGTGCTGTGCCAGGACCATGGCCTGACCCCGGACCAAGTGGTGGCTATCGCCAGCAACAATGGC
GGCAAGCAAGCGCTCGAAACGGTGCAGCGGCTGTTGCCGGTGCTGTGCCAGGACCATGGCCTGACCCCGG
ACCAAGTGGTGGCTATCGCCAGCAACATTGGCGGCAAGCAAGCGCTCGAAACGGTGCAGCGGCTGTTGCC
GGTGCTGTGCCAGGACCATGGCCTCACACCCGATCAGGTCGTGGCTATCGCCAGCAACAATGGCGGCAAG
CAAGCGCTCGAAACGGTGCAGCGGCTGTTGCCGGTGCTGTGCCAGGACCATGGCCTGACCCCGGACCAAG
TGGTGGCTATCGCCAGCAACATTGGCGGCAAGCAAGCGCTCGAAACGGTGCAGCGGCTGTTGCCGGTGCT
GTGCCAGGACCATGGCCTGACCCCGGACCAAGTGGTGGCTATCGCCAGCAACATTGGCGGCAAGCAAGCG
CTCGAAACGGTGCAGCGGCTGTTGCCGGTGCTGTGCCAGGACCATGGCCTGACTCCGGACCAAGTGGTGG
CTATCGCCAGCCACGATGGCGGCAAGCAAGCGCTCGAAACGGTGCAGCGGCTGTTGCCGGTGCTGTGCCA
GGACCATGGCCTGACCCCGGACCAAGTGGTGGCTATCGCCAGCAACAATGGCGGCAAGCAAGCGCTCGAA
ACGGTGCAGCGGCTGTTGCCGGTGCTGTGCCAGGACCATGGCCTGACCCCGGACCAAGTGGTGGCTATCG
CCAGCAACATTGGCGGCAAGCAAGCGCTCGAAACGGTGCAGCGGCTGTTGCCGGTGCTGTGCCAGGACCA
TGGCCTGACCCCGGACCAAGTGGTGGCTATCGCCAGCAACATTGGCGGCAAGCAAGCGCTCGAAACGGTG
CAGCGGCTGTTGCCGGTGCTGTGCCAGGACCATGGCCTGACCCCGGACCAAGTGGTGGCTATCGCCAGCA
ACATTGGCGGCAAGCAAGCGCTCGAAACGGTGCAGCGGCTGTTGCCGGTGCTGTGCCAGGACCATGGCCT
GACCCCGGACCAAGTGGTGGCTATCGCCAGCAACATTGGCGGCAAGCAAGCGCTCGAAAGCATTGTGGCC
CAGCTGAGCCGGCCTGATCCGGCGTTGGCCGCGTTGACCAACGACCACCTCGTCGCCTTGGCCTGCCTCG
GCGGACGTCCTGCCATGGATGCAGTGAAAAAGGGATTGCCGCACGCGCCGGAATTGATCAGAAGAGTCAA
TCGCCGTATTGGCGAACGCACGTCCCATCGCGTTGCCTCTAGAGGCAGCTACGCCCTGGGTCCGTATCAG
ATTAGCGCCCCGCAGCTGCCAGCTTACAATGGTCAGACCGTGGGTACCTTCTACTATGTGAACGACGCGG
GCGGTCTGGAGAGCAAGGTGTTTAGCAGCGGCGGTCCAACCCCGTACCCAAACTATGCCAATGCCGGTCA
TGTGGAGGGTCAGAGCGCCCTGTTCATGCGTGATAACGGCATCAGCGAGGGTCTGGTGTTCCACAACAAC
CCGGAAGGCACCTGCGGTTTTTGCGTGAACATGACCGAGACCCTGCTGCCGGAAAACGCGAAAATGACCG
TGGTGCCGCCGGAAGGTTCTGGCGGCTCAACTAATCTGAGCGACATCATTGAGAAGGAGACTGGGAAACA
GCTGGTCATTCAGGAGTCCATCCTGATGCTGCCTGAGGAGGTGGAGGAAGTGATCGGCAACAAGCCAGAG
TCTGACATCCTGGTGCACACCGCCTACGACGAGTCCACAGATGAGAATGTGATGCTGCTGACCTCTGACG
CCCCCGAGTATAAGCCTTGGGCCCTGGTCATCCAGGATTCTAACGGCGAGAATAAGATCAAGATGCTGTG
ATAGGCACTAGTTAGTGACTGACTAGGATCTGGCTAGCGTTACCACTAAACCAGCCTCAAGAACACCCGA
ATGGAGTCTCTAAGCTACATAATACCAACTTACACTTACAAAATGTTGTCCCCCAAAATGTAGCCATTCG
TATCTGCTCCTAATAAAAAGAAAGTTTCTTCACATTCTAAAAARAAAAARAAAAAAAAAAAARAARRWSS
RCCWMCYYCACCYMYCCYSCCCGCATGCCTGCAGGTCGACTAGGATCACTAGTGCGGCCGCCCGCGGCTG
CATCATGAACAATAAAACTGTCTGCTTACATAAACAGTAATACAAGGGGTGTTATGAGCCATATTCAACG
GGAAACGTCGAGGCCGCGATTAAATTCCAACATGGATGCTGATTTATATGGGTATAAATGGGCTCGCGAT
AATGTCGGGCAATCAGGTGCGACAATCTATCGCTTGTATGGGAAGCCCGATGCGCCAGAGTTGTTTCTGA
AACATGGCAAAGGTAGCGTTGCCAATGATGTTACAGATGAGATGGTCAGACTAAACTGGCTGACGGAATT
TATGCCTCTTCCGACCATCAAGCATTTTATCCGTACTCCTGATGATGCATGGTTACTCACCACTGCGATC
CCCGGAAAAACAGCATTCCAGGTATTAGAAGAATATCCTGATTCAGGTGAAAATATTGTTGATGCGCTGG
CAGTGTTCCTGCGCCGGTTGCATTCGATTCCTGTTTGTAATTGTCCTTTTAACAGCGATCGCGTATTTCG
CCTCGCTCAGGCGCAATCACGAATGAATAACGGTTTGGTTGATGCGAGTGATTTTGATGACGAGCGTAAT
GGCTGGCCTGTTGAACAAGTCTGGAAAGAAATGCATAAACTTTTGCCATTCTCACCGGATTCAGTCGTCA
CTCATGGTGATTTCTCACTTGATAACCTTATTTTTGACGAGGGGAAATTAATAGGTTGTATTGATGTTGG
ACGAGTCGGAATCGCAGACCGATACCAGGATCTTGCCATCCTATGGAACTGCCTCGGTGAGTTTTCTCCT
TCATTACAGAAACGGCTTTTTCAAAAATATGGTATTGATAATCCTGATATGAATAAATTGCAGTTTCATT
TGATGCTCGATGAGTTTTTCTAATCAGAATTGGTTAATTGGTTGTAACACTGGCAAAAAGGATCTAGGTG
AAGATCCTTTTTGATAATCTCATGACCAAAATCCCTTAACGTGAGTTTTCGTTCCACTGAGCGTCAGACC
CCGTAGAAAAGATCAAAGGATCTTCTTGAGATCCTTTTTTTCTGCGCGTAATCTGCTGCTTGCAAACAAA
AAAACCACCGCTACCAGCGGTGGTTTGTTTGCCGGATCAAGAGCTACCAACTCTTTTTCCGAAGGTAACT
GGCTTCAGCAGAGCGCAGATACCAAATACTGTTCTTCTAGTGTAGCCGTAGTTAGGCCACCACTTCAAGA
ACTCTGTAGCACCGCCTACATACCTCGCTCTGCTAATCCTGTTACCAGTGGCTGCTGCCAGTGGCGATAA
GTCGTGTCTTACCGGGTTGGACTCAAGACGATAGTTACCGGATAAGGCGCAGCGGTCGGGCTGAACGGGG
GGTTCGTGCACACAGCCCAGCTTGGAGCGAACGACCTACACCGAACTGAGATACCTACAGCGTGAGCTAT
GAGAAAGCGCCACGGTTCCCGAAGGGAGAAAGGCGGACAGGTATCCGGTAAGCGGCAGGGTCGGAACAGG
AGAGCGCACGAGGGAGCTTCCAGGGGGAAACGCCTGGTATCTTTATAGTCCTGTCGGGTTTCGCCACCTC
TGACTTGAGCGTCGATTTTTGTGATGCTCGTCAGGGGGGCGGAGCCTATGGAAAAACGCCAGCAACGCGG
CCTTTTTACGGTTCCTGGCCTTTTGCTGGCCTTTTGCTCACATGTTCTTTCCTGCGTTATCCCCTGATTC
TGTGGATAACCGTATTACCGCCTTTGAGTGAGCTGATACCGCTCGCCGCAGCCGAACGACCGAGCGCAGC
GAGTCAGTGAGCGAGGAAGCGGAACAGATCGACGATAGAGCGCCCAATACGCAAAC
Features (pLannotate 1.2.2; 10 found; start..end, strand, type, name):
      3..21      +  promoter       T3 promoter: promoter for bacteriophage T3 RNA polymerase
     30..72      +  5'UTR          Xenopus globin 5'-UTR: translational enhancer from the 5'-UTR of the major beta-globin gene of Xenopus laevis
    120..740     +  CDS            avrBs3 (fragment): AVRB3_XANEU - Experimental evidence at protein level: Swiss-Prot protein existence level 1. Avirulence protein. Acts as a transcription factor in C.annuum plants. In susceptible plants lacking the Bs3 resistance gene induces expression of a number of genes, including genes homologous to a family of auxin-induced genes, alpha-expansin genes, pectate lyase, anthocyanidin glucoside rhamnosyl transferase and at least one transcription factor, UPA20. Their expression leads to plant hypertrophy in mesophyll cells, probably mainly mediated by UPA20 (PubMed:17962565). In resistant plants induces the h
   2229..2417    +  CDS            avrBs3 (fragment): AVRB3_XANEU - Experimental evidence at protein level: Swiss-Prot protein existence level 1. Avirulence protein. Acts as a transcription factor in C.annuum plants. In susceptible plants lacking the Bs3 resistance gene induces expression of a number of genes, including genes homologous to a family of auxin-induced genes, alpha-expansin genes, pectate lyase, anthocyanidin glucoside rhamnosyl transferase and at least one transcription factor, UPA20. Their expression leads to plant hypertrophy in mesophyll cells, probably mainly mediated by UPA20 (PubMed:17962565). In resistant plants induces the h
   2424..2750    +  CDS            dddA (fragment): DDDA_BURC1 - Experimental evidence at protein level: Swiss-Prot protein existence level 1. Toxic component of a toxin-immunity protein module, which functions as a cellular contact-dependent growth inhibition (CDI) system. CDI modules allow bacteria to communicate with and inhibit the growth of closely related neighboring bacteria in a contact-dependent fashion. Bacteria that have this module inhibit or kill bacteria without it, giving them a growth advantage. Probably specifically inhibited by cognate immunity protein DddI (Probable). The C-terminal 163 residue fragment has double-stranded DN
   2760..3008    +  CDS            UGI: UNGI_BPPB2 - Experimental evidence at protein level: Swiss-Prot protein existence level 1. This protein binds specifically and reversibly to the host uracil-DNA glycosylase, preventing removal of uracil residues from PBS2 DNA by the host uracil-excision repair system. From Bacillus phage PBS2 (Bacteriophage PBS2).
   3059..3183    +  3'UTR          Xenopus globin 3'-UTR: 3'-UTR of the major beta-globin gene of Xenopus laevis
   3243..3261    -  misc_feature   MCS (fragment): pUC18/19 multiple cloning site
   3344..4153    +  CDS            KanR: aminoglycoside phosphotransferase; aph(3')-Ia; confers resistance to kanamycin in bacteria or G418 (Geneticin®) in eukaryotes
   4296..4884    +  rep_origin     ori: high-copy-number ColE1/pMB1/pBR322/pUC origin of replication
