[The description below was written by a language model from this plasmid's Addgene catalogue record and pLannotate feature annotations shown in this document.]
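Description:
Cox3-FusXTBE-Left TALE is a 5.1 kb, high-copy bacterial plasmid on the pT3 backbone. It serves as an in vitro transcription template for one arm of a mitochondrial base editor pair aimed at the zebrafish cox3 gene. It is propagated in E. coli through a ColE1/pUC-type origin and selected with kanamycin (aph(3')-Ia). Although catalogued as a bacterial expression vector, its layout is that of an mRNA-synthesis vector. A T3 RNA polymerase promoter sits directly upstream of the Xenopus beta-globin 5'-UTR, the coding region follows, and the Xenopus beta-globin 3'-UTR closes the cassette. These UTRs are commonly used to improve translation and stability of transcripts delivered to embryos. The insert name also lists an SV40 polyA, which the feature table does not annotate.

According to the insert name, the open reading frame begins with an IDH2 mitochondrial targeting sequence that directs the protein into the mitochondria; this element is also not annotated. Next come the TALE N- and C-terminal scaffold regions, detected as avrBs3 fragments. They flank an unannotated stretch of about 1.5 kb that presumably holds the FusX-assembled repeat array specifying the left cox3 half-site. Fused downstream is a split fragment of the Burkholderia cenocepacia double-stranded DNA cytidine deaminase DddA, divided at G1397, followed by the phage PBS2 uracil glycosylase inhibitor (UGI), which blocks uracil excision and so favours C-to-T outcomes. The record is inconsistent about which DddA half is present: the purpose field says N-terminal, while the insert name says DddA-C. Because each half is inactive alone, this construct is meant to be used with the matching right-side TALE arm, so that the deaminase is reconstituted at the target site for editing mitochondrial DNA and modelling disease in zebrafish.
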