Addgene plasmid #196504: Cox3-FusXTBE-Left TALE
Purpose: Expresses left-side TALE–DddAtox N term half cox3-FusXTBE in zebrafish
Depositing lab: Stephen Ekker. Depositing organization: Mayo Foundation for Medical Education and Research. Publication: The FusX TALE Base Editor (FusXTBE) for Rapid Mitochondrial DNA Programming of Human Cells In Vitro and Zebrafish Disease Models In Vivo. Sabharwal A, Kar B, Restrepo-Castillo S, Holmberg SR, Mathew ND, Kendall BL, Cotter RP, WareJoncas Z, Seiler C, Nakamaru-Ogiso E, Clark KJ, Ekker SC. CRISPR J. 2021 Dec;4(6):799-821. doi: 10.1089/crispr.2021.0061. Epub 2021 Nov 30. PubMed 34847747.
Backbone
  Vector backbone: pT3
  Vector type: Bacterial Expression
Growth in bacteria
  Bacterial resistance: Kanamycin, 50 μg/mL
  Growth temperature: 37°C
  Growth strain: DH5alpha
  Copy number: High Copy
Gene/Insert
  Gene/Insert name: IDH2 MTS-cox3 left TALE-G1397 DddA-C-UGI-SV40 polyA
  Species: Burkholderia cenocepacia
  Cloning method: Restriction Enzyme; 5′ cloning site Unknown (unknown if destroyed)
Terms and licenses: Academic/Nonprofit Terms; Industry Terms: Not Available to Industry
How to cite: Cox3-FusXTBE-Left TALE was a gift from Stephen Ekker (Addgene plasmid # 196504 ; http://n2t.net/addgene:196504 ; RRID:Addgene_196504)
